Addgene plasmid #92238: pJExpress414_GmPOPB-R663A
Purpose: Express R663A mutant of prolyl oligopeptidase from Galerina marginata
Depositing lab: James Naismith. Depositing organization: University of St. Andrews. Publication: Kinetic Landscape of a Peptide Bond-Forming Prolyl Oligopeptidase. Czekster CM, Naismith JH. Biochemistry. 2017 Apr 18;56(15):2086-2095. doi: 10.1021/acs.biochem.7b00012. Epub 2017 Apr 7. PubMed 28332820.
Backbone
  Vector backbone: pJ414
  Backbone manufacturer: DNA 2.0
  Backbone size w/o insert (bp): 4000
  Total vector size (bp): 6229
  Vector type: Bacterial Expression
Growth in bacteria
  Bacterial resistance: Ampicillin, 100 μg/mL
  Growth temperature: 37°C
  Growth strain: DH5alpha
  Copy number: High Copy
Gene/Insert
  Gene/Insert name: Prolyl oligopeptidase B from Galerina marginata-R663A mutant (alt name: GmPOPB-R663A)
  Species: Galerina marginata
  Insert size (bp): 2193
  Mutation: Arginine 663 to Alanine
  GenBank ID: JN827314.2
  Promoter: T7 promoter
  Tag / fusion protein: 6x-Histag, TEV cleavage site (N terminal on insert)
  Cloning method: Unknown
  Sequencing primers: 5′ TAATACGACTCACTATAGG; 3′ AAACCCCTCAAGACC
Resource information
  A portion of this plasmid was derived from a plasmid made by: DNA 2.0
Terms and licenses: Academic/Nonprofit Terms; Industry Terms: Not Available to Industry
Depositor comments: Plasmid to appear in incoming publication from our group - to be updated
How to cite: pJExpress414_GmPOPB-R663A was a gift from James Naismith (Addgene plasmid # 92238 ; http://n2t.net/addgene:92238 ; RRID:Addgene_92238)
