[The description below was written by a language model from this plasmid's Addgene catalogue record and pLannotate feature annotations shown in this document.]
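Description:
pJExpress414_GmPOPB-R663A is a 6,229 bp bacterial expression plasmid built on the commercial pJ414 (pJExpress414) backbone for producing a point mutant of prolyl oligopeptidase B (POPB) from the mushroom Galerina marginata in E. coli. It replicates from a high-copy ColE1/pUC-type origin and is selected with ampicillin through a β-lactamase gene driven by its own promoter. The backbone also carries a lacI repressor gene with its promoter. Short matches to rrnB terminators, 5S rRNA, lacZα and KanR also appear in the feature table, most of them only fragments; these look like backbone remnants or insulating elements rather than functional genes.

The roughly 2.2 kb POPB coding sequence sits downstream of a T7 promoter immediately followed by a lac operator, and is closed by a T7 terminator. Transcription therefore depends on T7 RNA polymerase supplied by the host strain. It is held off by plasmid-encoded Lac repressor until an inducer such as IPTG is added. According to the catalogue entry, the protein carries an N-terminal 6xHis tag followed by a TEV protease cleavage site, allowing affinity purification and subsequent tag removal. These elements are not separately annotated in the feature table but would fit in the gap between the operator and the annotated POPB reading frame.

POPB is a dual-function peptidase and macrocyclase involved in biosynthesis of the amanitin family of cyclic peptide toxins, cleaving after prolyl residues and then cyclising the released peptide. This construct replaces arginine 663 with alanine. It was deposited in connection with kinetic studies of the enzyme's peptide bond-forming activity, where such a mutant would serve to probe the contribution of that residue. The record does not state the specific role of Arg663.
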