Features (pLannotate 1.2.2; 14 found; start..end, strand, type, name):
    566..1154    +  rep_origin     ori: high-copy-number ColE1/pMB1/pBR322/pUC origin of replication
   1379..1396    +  terminator     rrnB T2 terminator (fragment): transcription terminator T2 from the E. coli rrnB gene
   1421..1440    -  CDS            lacZα (fragment): LacZα fragment of β-galactosidase; lacZ fragment
   1903..1921    +  promoter       T7 promoter: promoter for bacteriophage T7 RNA polymerase
   1922..1946    +  protein_bind   lac operator: The lac repressor binds to the lac operator to inhibit transcription in E. coli. This inhibition can be relieved by adding lactose or isopropyl-β-D-thiogalactopyranoside (IPTG). lac repressor encoded by lacI
   2030..4219    +  CDS            POPB: POPB_GALM3 - Experimental evidence at protein level: Swiss-Prot protein existence level 1. Dual function macrocyclase-peptidase involved in the biosynthesis of the highly toxic amanitin toxin family of macrocycles (PubMed:22202811, PubMed:28866879, PubMed:29051530). Cleaves peptide bonds on the C-terminal side of prolyl residues (PubMed:29051530). The enzyme first removes 10 residues from the N-terminus of a 35-residue substrate (PubMed:29051530). Conformational trapping of the 25 amino- acid peptide forces the enzyme to release this intermediate rather than proceed to macrocyclization (PubMed
   4236..4283    +  terminator     T7 terminator: transcription terminator for bacteriophage T7 RNA polymerase
   4343..4383    -  terminator     rrnB T1 terminator (fragment): transcription terminator T1 from the E. coli rrnB gene
   4385..4500    -  ncRNA          5S rRNA: Accession: RF00001 - 5S ribosomal RNA
   4531..4555    +  CDS            KanR (fragment): aminoglycoside phosphotransferase; aph(3')-Ia; confers resistance to kanamycin
   4585..4681    +  promoter       AmpR promoter (fragment): bla
   4684..5544    +  CDS            AmpR: β-lactamase; bla; confers resistance to ampicillin, carbenicillin, and related antibiotics
   5553..5626    +  promoter       lacI promoter (fragment): lacI
   5627..477     +  CDS            lacI (across the origin): LACI_ECOLI - Experimental evidence at protein level: Swiss-Prot protein existence level 1. Repressor of the lactose operon. Binds allolactose as an inducer. From Escherichia coli (strain K12).
>Addgene plasmid #92238 | pJExpress414_GmPOPB-R663A | addgene full sequence | sequence record 192471 | Addgene NGS Result
CATAAATATCTCACTCGCAATCAAATTCAGCCGATAGCGGAACGGGAAGGCGACTGGAGTGCCATGTCCG
GTTTTCAACAAACCATGCAAATGCTGAATGAGGGCATCGTTCCCACTGCGATGCTGGTTGCCAACGATCA
GATGGCGCTGGGCGCAATGCGCGCCATTACCGAGTCCGGGCTGCGCGTTGGTGCGGATATCTCGGTAGTG
GGATACGACGATACCGAAGATAGCTCATGTTATATCCCGCCGTTAACCACCATCAAACAGGATTTTCGCC
TGCTGGGGCAAACCAGCGTGGACCGCTTGCTGCAACTCTCTCAGGGCCAGGCGGTGAAGGGCAATCAGCT
GTTGCCAGTCTCACTGGTGAAAAGAAAAACCACCCTGGCGCCCAATACGCAAACCGCCTCTCCCCGCGCG
TTGGCCGATTCATTAATGCAGCTGGCACGACAGGTTTCCCGACTGGAAAGCGGGCAGTGACTCATGACCA
AAATCCCTTAACGTGAGTTACGCGCGCGTCGTTCCACTGAGCGTCAGACCCCGTAGAAAAGATCAAAGGA
TCTTCTTGAGATCCTTTTTTTCTGCGCGTAATCTGCTGCTTGCAAACAAAAAAACCACCGCTACCAGCGG
TGGTTTGTTTGCCGGATCAAGAGCTACCAACTCTTTTTCCGAAGGTAACTGGCTTCAGCAGAGCGCAGAT
ACCAAATACTGTTCTTCTAGTGTAGCCGTAGTTAGCCCACCACTTCAAGAACTCTGTAGCACCGCCTACA
TACCTCGCTCTGCTAATCCTGTTACCAGTGGCTGCTGCCAGTGGCGATAAGTCGTGTCTTACCGGGTTGG
ACTCAAGACGATAGTTACCGGATAAGGCGCAGCGGTCGGGCTGAACGGGGGGTTCGTGCACACAGCCCAG
CTTGGAGCGAACGACCTACACCGAACTGAGATACCTACAGCGTGAGCTATGAGAAAGCGCCACGCTTCCC
GAAGGGAGAAAGGCGGACAGGTATCCGGTAAGCGGCAGGGTCGGAACAGGAGAGCGCACGAGGGAGCTTC
CAGGGGGAAACGCCTGGTATCTTTATAGTCCTGTCGGGTTTCGCCACCTCTGACTTGAGCGTCGATTTTT
GTGATGCTCGTCAGGGGGGCGGAGCCTATGGAAAAACGCCAGCAACGCGGCCTTTTTACGGTTCCTGGCC
TTTTGCTGGCCTTTTGCTCACATGTTCTTTCCTGCGTTATCCCCTGATTCTGTGGATAACCGTATTACCG
CCTTTGAGTGAGCTGATACCGCTCGCCGCAGCCGAACGACCGAGCGCAGCGAGTCAGTGAGCGAGGAAGC
GGAAGGCGAGAGTAGGGAACTGCCAGGCATCAAACTAAGCAGAAGGCCCCTGACGGATGGCCTTTTTGCG
TTTCTACAAACTCTTTCTGTGTTGTAAAACGACGGCCAGTCTTAAGCTCGGGCCCCCTGGGCGGTTCTGA
TAACGAGTAATCGTTAATCCGCAAATAACGTAAAAACCCGCTTCGGCGGGTTTTTTTATGGGGGGAGTTT
AGGGAAAGAGCATTTGTCAGAATATTTAAGGGCGCCTGTCACTTTGCTTGATATATGAGAATTATTTAAC
CTTATAAATGAGAAAAAAGCAACGCACTTTAAATAAGATACGTTGCTTTTTCGATTGATGAACACCTATA
ATTAAACTATTCATCTATTATTTATGATTTTTTGTATATACAATATTTCTAGTTTGTTAAAGAGAATTAA
GAAAATAAATCTCGAAAATAATAAAGGGAAAATCAGTTTTTGATATCAAAATTATACATGTCAACGATAA
TACAAAATATAATACAAACTATAAGATGTTATCAGTATTTATTATCATTTAGAATAAATTTTGTGTCGCC
CTTCCGCGAAATTAATACGACTCACTATAGGGGAATTGTGAGCGGATAACAATTCCCCTCTAGAAATAAT
TTTGTTTAACTTTTAGGAGGTAAACATATGCACCATCATCATCATCACGAGAACTTATACTTTCAAGGCA
TGAGCAGCGTTACCTGGGCACCGGGCAATTACCCGAGCACCCGCCGTTCCGATCATGTGGACACGTATCA
AAGCGCGAGCAAGGGCGAAGTCCCGGTGCCGGATCCGTATCAGTGGCTGGAAGAGAGCACCGACGAAGTC
GACAAGTGGACGACGGCACAAGCGGACCTGGCACAGTCTTATCTGGACCAAAACGCTGACATTCAAAAAC
TGGCCGAGAAATTTCGTGCGAGCCGTAATTACGCCAAGTTCTCTGCACCGACTCTGTTGGACGACGGTCA
CTGGTATTGGTTCTATAACCGTGGCTTGCAGAGCCAAAGCGTCTTGTACAGATCTAAAGAACCAGCCCTG
CCGGACTTCTCTAAGGGCGACGATAACGTTGGTGACGTTTTCTTTGATCCGAATGTGCTGGCAGCGGATG
GTAGCGCGGGCATGGTCCTGTGCAAATTCTCGCCGGACGGTAAATTCTTTGCCTATGCAGTTAGCCACCT
GGGTGGCGATTACTCCACGATTTACGTGCGTTCCACGAGCAGCCCGCTGAGCCAGGCGAGCGTCGCGCAA
GGTGTGGACGGTCGTCTGAGCGACGAAGTCAAATGGTTCAAGTTTAGCACCATTATTTGGACTAAAGATA
GCAAGGGCTTCCTGTACCAGCGCTATCCGGCTCGCGAGCGTCACGAGGGTACCCGCAGCGACCGTAATGC
CATGATGTGTTACCACAAAGTCGGCACGACCCAAGAAGAAGATATTATTGTGTATCAGGATAATGAACAT
CCTGAGTGGATCTATGGTGCGGATACCTCCGAAGATGGCAAGTACCTGTACCTGTACCAGTTTAAAGATA
CCAGCAAGAAAAACCTGTTGTGGGTCGCCGAGCTGGACGAAGATGGCGTTAAGAGCGGTATTCACTGGCG
TAAAGTTGTTAACGAATACGCAGCAGACTACAATATCATTACGAACCACGGTAGCCTGGTCTACATTAAG
ACGAACCTGAATGCACCGCAATATAAAGTTATTACCATCGACCTGTCCAAAGACGAGCCAGAGATCCGTG
ACTTCATCCCGGAAGAAAAAGATGCTAAACTGGCGCAAGTTAATTGTGCGAACGAAGAGTATTTCGTCGC
TATTTACAAGCGTAACGTTAAAGATGAAATCTACCTGTACTCGAAGGCTGGTGTTCAGCTGACCCGTCTG
GCGCCGGATTTCGTGGGTGCGGCAAGCATTGCGAATCGTCAAAAACAGACCCACTTTTTTCTGACCCTGA
GCGGTTTTAACACCCCGGGTACGATCGCTCGTTATGATTTTACCGCGCCGGAAACCCAGCGCTTTAGCAT
CCTGCGTACCACTAAAGTCAACGAACTGGATCCTGATGACTTCGAGAGCACGCAAGTGTGGTACGAGAGC
AAGGACGGTACGAAAATCCCGATGTTCATCGTTCGTCACAAGTCCACCAAGTTTGACGGTACCGCGGCTG
CGATCCAATATGGTTACGGCGGCTTCGCCACCTCCGCGGATCCATTCTTCAGCCCGATCATTCTGACGTT
TCTGCAGACCTACGGTGCGATTTTTGCCGTACCGAGCATCCGTGGTGGCGGTGAGTTCGGTGAGGAATGG
CATAAGGGCGGCCGCCGCGAAACCAAAGTGAACACGTTTGACGATTTCATTGCGGCCGCCCAATTTCTGG
TGAAGAACAAATATGCGGCTCCGGGTAAAGTTGCAATTAATGGTGCGAGCAACGGCGGCCTGCTGGTGAT
GGGCTCTATCGTCCGTGCGCCTGAGGGTACGTTCGGTGCGGCAGTGCCAGAGGGCGGTGTGGCGGATCTG
CTTAAGTTCCACAAATTTACGGGTGGCCAGGCGTGGATCAGCGAGTATGGTAATCCGTCTATCCCTGAAG
AATTTGATTACATCTATCCGCTGAGCCCGGTTCACAATGTCCGCACCGACAAAGTTATGCCGGCAACCCT
GATTACCGTGAATATCGGTGATGGCGCGGTGGTTCCGATGCACAGCTTCAAGTTCATCGCGACTTTGCAG
CATAACGTTCCGCAGAATCCGCATCCGCTGCTGATTAAGATTGATAAATCGTGGTTGGGTCACGGCATGG
GTAAGCCGACCGACAAAAATGTGAAAGACGCCGCCGACAAGTGGGGTTTCATCGCACGCGCCCTGGGTCT
GGAACTGAAAACGGTCGAGTGATGAAAGCTTCCCCCTAGCATAACCCCTTGGGGCCTCTAAACGGGTCTT
GAGGGGTTTTTTGCCCCTGAGACGCGTCAATCGAGTTCGTACCTAAGGGCGACACCCCATAATTAGCCCG
GGCGAAAGGCCCAGTCTTTCGACTGAGCCTTTCGTTTTATTTGATGCCTGGCAGTTCCCTACTCTCGCAT
GGGGAGTCCCCACACTACCATCGGCGCTACGGCGTTTCACTTCTGAGTTCGGCATGGGGTCAGGTGGGAC
CACCGCGCTACTGCCGCCAGGCAAACAAGGGGTGTTATGAGCCATATTCAGGTATAAATGGGCTCGCGAT
AATGTTCAGAATTGGTTAATTGGTTGTAACACTGACCCCTATTTGTTTATTTTTCTAAATACATTCAAAT
ATGTATCCGCTCATGAGACAATAACCCTGATAAATGCTTCAATAATATTGAAAAAGGAAGAATATGAGTA
TTCAACATTTCCGTGTCGCCCTTATTCCCTTTTTTGCGGCATTTTGCCTTCCTGTTTTTGCTCACCCAGA
AACGCTGGTGAAAGTAAAAGATGCTGAAGATCAGTTGGGTGCACGAGTGGGTTACATCGAACTGGATCTC
AACAGCGGTAAGATCCTTGAGAGTTTTCGCCCCGAAGAACGTTTTCCAATGATGAGCACTTTTAAAGTTC
TGCTATGTGGCGCGGTATTATCCCGTATTGACGCCGGGCAAGAGCAACTCGGTCGCCGCATACACTATTC
TCAGAATGACTTGGTTGAGTACTCACCAGTCACAGAAAAGCATCTTACGGATGGCATGACAGTAAGAGAA
TTATGCAGTGCTGCCATAACCATGAGTGATAACACTGCGGCCAACTTACTTCTGACAACGATCGGAGGAC
CGAAGGAGCTAACCGCTTTTTTGCACAACATGGGGGATCATGTAACTCGCCTTGATCGTTGGGAACCGGA
GCTGAATGAAGCCATACCAAACGACGAGCGTGACACCACGATGCCTGTAGCGATGGCAACAACGTTGCGC
AAACTATTAACTGGCGAACTACTTACTCTAGCTTCCCGGCAACAATTAATAGACTGGATGGAGGCGGATA
AAGTTGCAGGACCACTTCTGCGCTCGGCCCTTCCGGCTGGCTGGTTTATTGCTGATAAATCCGGAGCCGG
TGAGCGTGGTTCTCGCGGTATCATCGCAGCGCTGGGGCCAGATGGTAAGCCCTCCCGTATCGTAGTTATC
TACACGACGGGGAGTCAGGCAACTATGGATGAACGAAATAGACAGATCGCTGAGATAGGTGCCTCACTGA
TTAAGCATTGGTAAGCGGCGCGCCATCGAATGGCGCAAAACCTTTCGCGGTATGGCATGATAGCGCCCGG
AAGAGAGTCAATTCAGGGTGGTGAATATGAAACCAGTAACGTTATACGATGTCGCAGAGTATGCCGGTGT
CTCTTATCAGACCGTTTCCCGCGTGGTGAACCAGGCCAGCCACGTTTCTGCGAAAACGCGGGAAAAAGTG
GAAGCGGCGATGGCGGAGCTGAATTACATTCCCAACCGCGTGGCACAACAACTGGCGGGCAAACAGTCGT
TGCTGATTGGCGTTGCCACCTCCAGTCTGGCCCTGCACGCGCCGTCGCAAATTGTCGCGGCGATTAAATC
TCGCGCCGATCAACTGGGTGCCAGCGTGGTGGTGTCGATGGTAGAACGAAGCGGCGTCGAAGCCTGTAAA
GCGGCGGTGCACAATCTTCTCGCGCAACGCGTCAGTGGGCTGATCATTAACTATCCGCTGGATGACCAGG
ATGCCATTGCTGTGGAAGCTGCCTGCACTAATGTTCCGGCGTTATTTCTTGATGTCTCTGACCAGACACC
CATCAACAGTATTATTTTCTCCCATGAGGACGGTACGCGACTGGGCGTGGAGCATCTGGTCGCATTGGGT
CACCAGCAAATCGCGCTGTTAGCGGGCCCATTAAGTTCTGTCTCGGCGCGTCTGCGTCTGGCTGGCTGG
